Addgene plasmid #239982: pET28a-CYP168A1
Purpose: Expresses C-terminal 6xHis-tagged CYP168A1 in E. coli
Depositing lab: Justin Miller. Depositing organization: Indiana State University.
Backbone
  Vector backbone: pET28a
  Backbone size w/o insert (bp): 5232
  Total vector size (bp): 6564
  Vector type: Bacterial Expression
Growth in bacteria
  Bacterial resistance: Kanamycin, 50 μg/mL
  Growth temperature: 37°C
  Growth strain: DH5alpha
  Copy number: Low Copy
Gene/Insert
  Gene/Insert name: cytochrome P450 CYP168A1 (alt name: PA2475)
  Species: Pseudomonas aeruginosa PAO1
  Insert size (bp): 1332
  GenBank ID: AAG05863.1
  Promoter: T7
  Tag / fusion protein: 6xHis (C terminal on insert)
  Cloning method: Gibson Cloning
  Sequencing primers: 5′ T7 promoter; 3′ T7 terminator
Terms and licenses: Academic/Nonprofit Terms; Industry Terms: Not Available to Industry
How to cite: pET28a-CYP168A1 was a gift from Justin Miller (Addgene plasmid # 239982 ; http://n2t.net/addgene:239982 ; RRID:Addgene_239982)
