[The description below was written by a language model from this plasmid's Addgene catalogue record and pLannotate feature annotations shown in this document.]
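Description:
pET28a-CYP168A1 is a bacterial expression plasmid built on the pET28a backbone for producing the cytochrome P450 CYP168A1 (locus PA2475) of Pseudomonas aeruginosa PAO1 in E. coli. The catalogue lists a total size of about 6.6 kb, of which roughly 1.3 kb is the insert, introduced by Gibson assembly. The plasmid replicates from a ColE1/pBR322-type origin accompanied by the bom region and the rop gene, which holds copy number down, consistent with the low-copy designation in the record. Selection is by kanamycin through the aph(3')-Ia aminoglycoside phosphotransferase gene, and an f1 phage origin is also present. Short matches to tetracycline resistance sequence and an AmpR promoter fragment are backbone remnants rather than functional markers.

Expression follows the standard pET arrangement. A T7 promoter is immediately followed by a lac operator and the strong T7 gene 10 ribosome binding site, and the plasmid carries its own lacI gene with its promoter. Transcription therefore requires a host that supplies T7 RNA polymerase, and it is repressed until relieved by IPTG or lactose. The annotation software did not label the CYP168A1 coding sequence itself, but the unannotated gap between the ribosome binding site and the histidine tag matches the stated insert size. The tag, annotated as a 9xHis fragment, spans 18 nt and so corresponds to the C-terminal 6xHis tag described in the catalogue. A T7 terminator closes the unit. The small SET1 match between tag and terminator is probably an incidental hit to vector sequence.

A second, 2.8 kb sequence record covers only part of the backbone and lacks the promoter, lacI and insert regions. The construct is suited to overexpression and nickel-affinity purification of the enzyme.
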