Features (pLannotate 1.2.2; 18 found; start..end, strand, type, name):
     12..440     +  rep_origin     f1 ori (sequence partly withheld): f1 bacteriophage origin of replication; arrow indicates direction of (+) strand synthesis
    493..550     +  promoter       AmpR promoter (fragment): bla
    559..1374    -  CDS            KanR: aminoglycoside phosphotransferase; aph(3')-Ia; confers resistance to kanamycin in bacteria or G418 (Geneticin®) in eukaryotes
   1496..2084    +  rep_origin     ori: high-copy-number ColE1/pMB1/pBR322/pUC origin of replication
   2270..2409    -  misc_feature   bom: basis of mobility region from pBR322
   2511..2702    -  CDS            rop: Rop protein, which maintains plasmids at low copy number; rop
   2719..3099    +  CDS            YPB1_ECOLX: Protein predicted: Swiss-Prot protein existence level 4. From Escherichia coli.
   3171..3462    -  CDS            TcR (fragment): tetracycline efflux protein; tet; confers resistance to tetracycline
   3477..3498    -  protein_bind   CAP binding site: CAP binding activates transcription in the presence of cAMP. E. coli catabolite activator protein
   3511..4593    -  CDS            lacI: lac repressor; lacI; The lac repressor binds to the lac operator to inhibit transcription in E. coli. This inhibition can be relieved by adding lactose or isopropyl-β-D-thiogalactopyranoside (IPTG).
   4594..4671    -  promoter       lacI promoter: lacI
   4679..4958    -  CDS            TcR (fragment): tetracycline efflux protein; tet; confers resistance to tetracycline
   4980..4998    +  promoter       T7 promoter: promoter for bacteriophage T7 RNA polymerase
   4999..5023    +  protein_bind   lac operator: The lac repressor binds to the lac operator to inhibit transcription in E. coli. This inhibition can be relieved by adding lactose or isopropyl-β-D-thiogalactopyranoside (IPTG). lac repressor encoded by lacI
   5038..5060    +  RBS            RBS: efficient ribosome binding site from bacteriophage T7 gene 10 (Olins and Rangwala, 1989)
   6405..6422    +  CDS            9xHis (fragment): 9xHis affinity tag
   6432..6481    +  CDS            SET1 (fragment): solubility-enhancement tag derived from T7 phage gene 10B
   6489..6536    +  terminator     T7 terminator: transcription terminator for bacteriophage T7 RNA polymerase
>Addgene plasmid #239982 | pET28a-CYP168A1 | addgene full sequence | sequence record 484571 | Addgene NGS Result
TGGCGAATGGG
[124 nt withheld, positions 12-135]
C
[91 nt withheld, positions 137-227]
A
[49 nt withheld, positions 229-277]
CCTTTGACGTTGGAGTCCACGTTCTTT
[37 nt withheld, positions 305-341]
ACCCTATCTCGGTCTATTCTTTTGATTTATAAGGGATTTTGCCGATTTCGGCCTATTGGTTAAAAAATGA
GCTGATTTAACAAAAATTTAACGCGAATTTTAACAAAATATTAACGCTTACAATTTAGGTGGCACTTTTC
GGGGAAATGTGCGCGGAACCCCTATTTGTTTATTTTTCTAAATACATTCAAATATGTATCCGCTCATGAA
TTAATTCTTAGAAAAACTCATCGAGCATCAAATGAAACTGCAATTTATTCATATCAGGATTATCAATACC
ATATTTTTGAAAAAGCCGTTTCTGTAATGAAGGAGAAAACTCACCGAGGCAGTTCCATAGGATGGCAAGA
TCCTGGTATCGGTCTGCGATTCCGACTCGTCCAACATCAATACAACCTATTAATTTCCCCTCGTCAAAAA
TAAGGTTATCAAGTGAGAAATCACCATGAGTGACGACTGAATCCGGTGAGAATGGCAAAAGTTTATGCAT
TTCTTTCCAGACTTGTTCAACAGGCCAGCCATTACGCTCGTCATCAAAATCACTCGCATCAACCAAACCG
TTATTCATTCGTGATTGCGCCTGAGCGAGACGAAATACGCGATCGCTGTTAAAAGGACAATTACAAACAG
GAATCGAATGCAACCGGCGCAGGAACACTGCCAGCGCATCAACAATATTTTCACCTGAATCAGGATATTC
TTCTAATACCTGGAATGCTGTTTTTCCGGGGATCGCAGTGGTGAGTAACCATGCATCATCAGGAGTACGG
ATAAAATGCTTGATGGTCGGAAGAGGCATAAATTCCGTCAGCCAGTTTAGTCTGACCATCTCATCTGTAA
CATCATTGGCAACGCTACCTTTGCCATGTTTCAGAAACAACTCTGGCGCATCGGGCTTCCCATACAATCG
ATAGATTGTCGCACCTGATTGCCCGACATTATCGCGAGCCCATTTATACCCATATAAATCAGCATCCATG
TTGGAATTTAATCGCGGCCTAGAGCAAGACGTTTCCCGTTGAATATGGCTCATAACACCCCTTGTATTAC
TGTTTATGTAAGCAGACAGTTTTATTGTTCATGACCAAAATCCCTTAACGTGAGTTTTCGTTCCACTGAG
CGTCAGACCCCGTAGAAAAGATCAAAGGATCTTCTTGAGATCCTTTTTTTCTGCGCGTAATCTGCTGCTT
GCAAACAAAAAAACCACCGCTACCAGCGGTGGTTTGTTTGCCGGATCAAGAGCTACCAACTCTTTTTCCG
AAGGTAACTGGCTTCAGCAGAGCGCAGATACCAAATACTGTCCTTCTAGTGTAGCCGTAGTTAGGCCACC
ACTTCAAGAACTCTGTAGCACCGCCTACATACCTCGCTCTGCTAATCCTGTTACCAGTGGCTGCTGCCAG
TGGCGATAAGTCGTGTCTTACCGGGTTGGACTCAAGACGATAGTTACCGGATAAGGCGCAGCGGTCGGGC
TGAACGGGGGGTTCGTGCACACAGCCCAGCTTGGAGCGAACGACCTACACCGAACTGAGATACCTACAGC
GTGAGCTATGAGAAAGCGCCACGCTTCCCGAAGGGAGAAAGGCGGACAGGTATCCGGTAAGCGGCAGGGT
CGGAACAGGAGAGCGCACGAGGGAGCTTCCAGGGGGAAACGCCTGGTATCTTTATAGTCCTGTCGGGTTT
CGCCACCTCTGACTTGAGCGTCGATTTTTGTGATGCTCGTCAGGGGGGCGGAGCCTATGGAAAAACGCCA
GCAACGCGGCCTTTTTACGGTTCCTGGCCTTTTGCTGGCCTTTTGCTCACATGTTCTTTCCTGCGTTATC
CCCTGATTCTGTGGATAACCGTATTACCGCCTTTGAGTGAGCTGATACCGCTCGCCGCAGCCGAACGACC
GAGCGCAGCGAGTCAGTGAGCGAGGAAGCGGAAGAGCGCCTGATGCGGTATTTTCTCCTTACGCATCTGT
GCGGTATTTCACACCGCAATGGTGCACTCTCAGTACAATCTGCTCTGATGCCGCATAGTTAAGCCAGTAT
ACACTCCGCTATCGCTACGTGACTGGGTCATGGCTGCGCCCCGACACCCGCCAACACCCGCTGACGCGCC
CTGACGGGCTTGTCTGCTCCCGGCATCCGCTTACAGACAAGCTGTGACCGTCTCCGGGAGCTGCATGTGT
CAGAGGTTTTCACCGTCATCACCGAAACGCGCGAGGCAGCTGCGGTAAAGCTCATCAGCGTGGTCGTGAA
GCGATTCACAGATGTCTGCCTGTTCATCCGCGTCCAGCTCGTTGAGTTTCTCCAGAAGCGTTAATGTCTG
GCTTCTGATAAAGCGGGCCATGTTAAGGGCGGTTTTTTCCTGTTTGGTCACTGATGCCTCCGTGTAAGGG
GGATTTCTGTTCATGGGGGTAATGATACCGATGAAACGAGAGAGGATGCTCACGATACGGGTTACTGATG
ATGAACATGCCCGGTTACTGGAACGTTGTGAGGGTAAACAACTGGCGGTATGGATGCGGCGGGACCAGAG
AAAAATCACTCAGGGTCAATGCCAGCGCTTCGTTAATACAGATGTAGGTGTTCCACAGGGTAGCCAGCAG
CATCCTGCGATGCAGATCCGGAACATAATGGTGCAGGGCGCTGACTTCCGCGTTTCCAGACTTTACGAAA
CACGGAAACCGAAGACCATTCATGTTGTTGCTCAGGTCGCAGACGTTTTGCAGCAGCAGTCGCTTCACGT
TCGCTCGCGTATCGGTGATTCATTCTGCTAACCAGTAAGGCAACCCCGCCAGCCTAGCCGGGTCCTCAAC
GACAGGAGCACGATCATGCGCACCCGTGGGGCCGCCATGCCGGCGATAATGGCCTGCTTCTCGCCGAAAC
GTTTGGTGGCGGGACCAGTGACGAAGGCTTGAGCGAGGGCGTGCAAGATTCCGAATACCGCAAGCGACAG
GCCGATCATCGTCGCGCTCCAGCGAAAGCGGTCCTCGCCGAAAATGACCCAGAGCGCTGCCGGCACCTGT
CCTACGAGTTGCATGATAAAGAAGACAGTCATAAGTGCGGCGACGATAGTCATGCCCCGCGCCCACCGGA
AGGAGCTGACTGGGTTGAAGGCTCTCAAGGGCATCGGTCGAGATCCCGGTGCCTAATGAGTGAGCTAACT
TACATTAATTGCGTTGCGCTCACTGCCCGCTTTCCAGTCGGGAAACCTGTCGTGCCAGCTGCATTAATGA
ATCGGCCAACGCGCGGGGAGAGGCGGTTTGCGTATTGGGCGCCAGGGTGGTTTTTCTTTTCACCAGTGAG
ACGGGCAACAGCTGATTGCCCTTCACCGCCTGGCCCTGAGAGAGTTGCAGCAAGCGGTCCACGCTGGTTT
GCCCCAGCAGGCGAAAATCCTGTTTGATGGTGGTTAACGGCGGGATATAACATGAGCTGTCTTCGGTATC
GTCGTATCCCACTACCGAGATATCCGCACCAACGCGCAGCCCGGACTCGGTAATGGCGCGCATTGCGCCC
AGCGCCATCTGATCGTTGGCAACCAGCATCGCAGTGGGAACGATGCCCTCATTCAGCATTTGCATGGTTT
GTTGAAAACCGGACATGGCACTCCAGTCGCCTTCCCGTTCCGCTATCGGCTGAATTTGATTGCGAGTGAG
ATATTTATGCCAGCCAGCCAGACGCAGACGCGCCGAGACAGAACTTAATGGGCCCGCTAACAGCGCGATT
TGCTGGTGACCCAATGCGACCAGATGCTCCACGCCCAGTCGCGTACCGTCTTCATGGGAGAAAATAATAC
TGTTGATGGGTGTCTGGTCAGAGACATCAAGAAATAACGCCGGAACATTAGTGCAGGCAGCTTCCACAGC
AATGGCATCCTGGTCATCCAGCGGATAGTTAATGATCAGCCCACTGACGCGTTGCGCGAGAAGATTGTGC
ACCGCCGCTTTACAGGCTTCGACGCCGCTTCGTTCTACCATCGACACCACCACGCTGGCACCCAGTTGAT
CGGCGCGAGATTTAATCGCCGCGACAATTTGCGACGGCGCGTGCAGGGCCAGACTGGAGGTGGCAACGCC
AATCAGCAACGACTGTTTGCCCGCCAGTTGTTGTGCCACGCGGTTGGGAATGTAATTCAGCTCCGCCATC
GCCGCTTCCACTTTTTCCCGCGTTTTCGCAGAAACGTGGCTGGCCTGGTTCACCACGCGGGAAACGGTCT
GATAAGAGACACCGGCATACTCTGCGACATCGTATAACGTTACTGGTTTCACATTCACCACCCTGAATTG
ACTCTCTTCCGGGCGCTATCATGCCATACCGCGAAAGGTTTTGCGCCATTCGATGGTGTCCGGGATCTCG
ACGCTCTCCCTTATGCGACTCCTGCATTAGGAAGCAGCCCAGTAGTAGGTTGAGGCCGTTGAGCACCGCC
GCCGCAAGGAATGGTGCATGCAAGGAGATGGCGCCCAACAGTCCCCCGGCCACGGGGCCTGCCACCATAC
CCACGCCGAAACAAGCGCTCATGAGCCCGAAGTGGCGAGCCCGATCTTCCCCATCGGTGATGTCGGCGAT
ATAGGCGCCAGCAACCGCACCTGTGGCGCCGGTGATGCCGGCCACGATGCGTCCGGCGTAGAGGATCGAG
ATCTCGATCCCGCGAAATTAATACGACTCACTATAGGGGAATTGTGAGCGGATAACAATTCCCCTCTAGA
AATAATTTTGTTTAACTTTAAGAAGGAGATATACCATGGACGACGCATTCAGCGAGGAAGGTAGCGCACA
GCCTCGTCATGATGCACAGCGTCCGGCACTGGCACCGCGTAGTGATGGTTTTGATATTCATACCTATCAT
CCGGATTTTGTGGCAGATCCGTATCCGCTGCTGCGTCTGATTCGTAGCCGTGCACCGGTTTGTCGTGATC
AGGCAAGCATTTGGTGGATTAGCCGTTATGCAGATGTTAGCGCATGTCTGCGTGATCGTCGTTTTAGCGC
AGATCCGGCACGTCTGGGTGCAGCCGGTGTTCGTCAAGGTGGTGCAAGCTGGTTTGGTCATCAGCAGCTG
CAGCCTCTGGCACGTTTTTATGATAACTTTATGCTGTTTAACGATGCACCGCGTCATACCCGTCTGCGTC
GTCTGTTTGCACCGGCATTTGGTCCGGATGCAGTTCGTCGTTGGGAAGCACGTATTGAAGTTCTGGTTGA
AGAACTGCTGGATAGCCTGCTGGAACGTCGTGAACCTGATCTGCTGCGTGATTTTGCAGAACCGCTGACC
ATTCGTGTTGCAGCAGAACTGTTTGGTTTTCCGCGTGAAGATACCGGTCAGCTGCTGCCGTGGGGTCGCG
ATCTGGCAGCAGGTCTGGACCTGGCAGCAAGCCATGGTGATGCAGGTCAGATTAATCGTAGCGCAGTTGC
ATTTAGCGATTATCTGCAGCGTCAGGCACGCGGTTGGAGTGATGGTAGCAGCCGTCCGCCTAGCGGTGCA
GCACCGAGCATTCTGGATGGTGCAGCAATGCTGGAAGCAGGTTTAGGTCTGGAAGATCTGGTTGCAGCAT
ATGCAATGGTTTTTATGGCAGCATTTGAAACCACCATTAGCATGGTTGGTAATGCAACCCTGGCACTGCT
GACCCATCCGGATCAGCTGGATTTACTGCGTCGTTGTCCTGAACTGGCAGCCAATGCAGTTGAAGAATTA
CTGCGTTTTGATGGTGCCGTTCGTGGTGGTGTTCGTTGTACCCTGGAAGAAGTTGAAATTGGCGGTCAGC
GTATTCCGCCTGGTGAAAAAGTTTGGCTGAGCTTTCTGGCAGCGAATCGTGATCCGGAAATGTTTGCCGC
ACCGGATCGTCTGCAACTGCAGCGTGCAAATGCAAAACAGCATGTTGCCTTTGCACATGGTCCGCATTAT
TGCCTGGGTGCATATCTGGCACGCCTGGAACTGCAGTGTGCCCTGCGTGGTCTGGTTCGTCGTCGCTTTG
CACTGGCCAGCGAACCGACCGATCTGCGTTGGCGTCGTAGCAGCGTTTTTCGCACCCTGGAACGCCTGCC
GATTGTTCCGGAAGGCGACGCTCAGAAGACCTGCGAGCTCGAGCACCACCACCACCACCACTGAGATCCG
GCTGCTAACAAAGCCCGAAAGGAAGCTGAGTTGGCTGCTGCCACCGCTGAGCAATAACTAGCATAACCCC
TTGGGGCCTCTAAACGGGTCTTGAGGGGTTTTTTGCTGAAAGGAGGAACTATATCCGGAT
