Features (pLannotate 1.2.2; 9 found; start..end, strand, type, name):
     64..111     -  terminator     T7 terminator: transcription terminator for bacteriophage T7 RNA polymerase
    119..168     -  CDS            SET1 (fragment): solubility-enhancement tag derived from T7 phage gene 10B
    178..195     -  CDS            9xHis (fragment): 9xHis affinity tag
    212..290     +  CDS            rop (fragment): Rop protein, which maintains plasmids at low copy number; rop
    392..531     +  misc_feature   bom: basis of mobility region from pBR322
    717..1305    -  rep_origin     ori: high-copy-number ColE1/pMB1/pBR322/pUC origin of replication
   1427..2242    +  CDS            KanR: aminoglycoside phosphotransferase; aph(3')-Ia; confers resistance to kanamycin in bacteria or G418 (Geneticin®) in eukaryotes
   2251..2308    -  promoter       AmpR promoter (fragment): bla
   2361..27      -  rep_origin     f1 ori (across the origin) (sequence partly withheld): f1 bacteriophage origin of replication; arrow indicates direction of (+) strand synthesis
>Addgene plasmid #239982 | pET28a-CYP168A1 Sequencing Result | analyzer sequence | sequence record 479072
[27 nt withheld, positions 1-27]
CCCATTCGCCAATCCGGATATAGTTCCTCCTTTCAGCAAAAAACCCCTCAAGACCCGTTTAGAGGCCCCA
AGGGGTTATGCTAGTTATTGCTCAGCGGTGGCAGCAGCCAACTCAGCTTCCTTTCGGGCTTTGTTAGCAG
CCGGATCTCAGTGGTGGTGGTGGTGGTGCTCGAGTGCGGCCGCATGAATCGCTTCACGACCACGCTGATG
AGCTTTACCGCAGCTGCCTCGCGCGTTTCGGTGATGACGGTGAAAACCTCTGACACATGCAGCTCCCGGA
GACGGTCACAGCTTGTCTGTAAGCGGATGCCGGGAGCAGACAAGCCCGTCAGGGCGCGTCAGCGGGTGTT
GGCGGGTGTCGGGGCGCAGCCATGACCCAGTCACGTAGCGATAGCGGAGTGTATACTGGCTTAACTATGC
GGCATCAGAGCAGATTGTACTGAGAGTGCACCATTGCGGTGTGAAATACCGCACAGATGCGTAAGGAGAA
AATACCGCATCAGGCGCTCTTCCGCTTCCTCGCTCACTGACTCGCTGCGCTCGGTCGTTCGGCTGCGGCG
AGCGGTATCAGCTCACTCAAAGGCGGTAATACGGTTATCCACAGAATCAGGGGATAACGCAGGAAAGAAC
ATGTGAGCAAAAGGCCAGCAAAAGGCCAGGAACCGTAAAAAGGCCGCGTTGCTGGCGTTTTTCCATAGGC
TCCGCCCCCCTGACGAGCATCACAAAAATCGACGCTCAAGTCAGAGGTGGCGAAACCCGACAGGACTATA
AAGATACCAGGCGTTTCCCCCTGGAAGCTCCCTCGTGCGCTCTCCTGTTCCGACCCTGCCGCTTACCGGA
TACCTGTCCGCCTTTCTCCCTTCGGGAAGCGTGGCGCTTTCTCATAGCTCACGCTGTAGGTATCTCAGTT
CGGTGTAGGTCGTTCGCTCCAAGCTGGGCTGTGTGCACGAACCCCCCGTTCAGCCCGACCGCTGCGCCTT
ATCCGGTAACTATCGTCTTGAGTCCAACCCGGTAAGACACGACTTATCGCCACTGGCAGCAGCCACTGGT
AACAGGATTAGCAGAGCGAGGTATGTAGGCGGTGCTACAGAGTTCTTGAAGTGGTGGCCTAACTACGGCT
ACACTAGAAGGACAGTATTTGGTATCTGCGCTCTGCTGAAGCCAGTTACCTTCGGAAAAAGAGTTGGTAG
CTCTTGATCCGGCAAACAAACCACCGCTGGTAGCGGTGGTTTTTTTGTTTGCAAGCAGCAGATTACGCGC
AGAAAAAAAGGATCTCAAGAAGATCCTTTGATCTTTTCTACGGGGTCTGACGCTCAGTGGAACGAAAACT
CACGTTAAGGGATTTTGGTCATGAACAATAAAACTGTCTGCTTACATAAACAGTAATACAAGGGGTGTTA
TGAGCCATATTCAACGGGAAACGTCTTGCTCTAGGCCGCGATTAAATTCCAACATGGATGCTGATTTATA
TGGGTATAAATGGGCTCGCGATAATGTCGGGCAATCAGGTGCGACAATCTATCGATTGTATGGGAAGCCC
GATGCGCCAGAGTTGTTTCTGAAACATGGCAAAGGTAGCGTTGCCAATGATGTTACAGATGAGATGGTCA
GACTAAACTGGCTGACGGAATTTATGCCTCTTCCGACCATCAAGCATTTTATCCGTACTCCTGATGATGC
ATGGTTACTCACCACTGCGATCCCCGGGAAAACAGCATTCCAGGTATTAGAAGAATATCCTGATTCAGGT
GAAAATATTGTTGATGCGCTGGCAGTGTTCCTGCGCCGGTTGCATTCGATTCCTGTTTGTAATTGTCCTT
TTAACAGCGATCGCGTATTTCGTCTCGCTCAGGCGCAATCACGAATGAATAACGGTTTGGTTGATGCGAG
TGATTTTGATGACGAGCGTAATGGCTGGCCTGTTGAACAAGTCTGGAAAGAAATGCATAAACTTTTGCCA
TTCTCACCGGATTCAGTCGTCACTCATGGTGATTTCTCACTTGATAACCTTATTTTTGACGAGGGGAAAT
TAATAGGTTGTATTGATGTTGGACGAGTCGGAATCGCAGACCGATACCAGGATCTTGCCATCCTATGGAA
CTGCCTCGGTGAGTTTTCTCCTTCATTACAGAAACGGCTTTTTCAAAAATATGGTATTGATAATCCTGAT
ATGAATAAATTGCAGTTTCATTTGATGCTCGATGAGTTTTTCTAAGAATTAATTCATGAGCGGATACATA
TTTGAATGTATTTAGAAAAATAAACAAATAGGGGTTCCGCGCACATTTCCCCGAAAAGTGCCACCTAAAT
TGTAAGCGTTAATATTTTGTTAAAATTCGCGTTAAATTTTTGTTAAATCAGCTCATTTTTTAACCAATAG
GCCGAAATCGGCAAAATCCCTTATAAATCAAAAGAATAGACCGAGATAGGGT
[37 nt withheld, positions 2460-2496]
AAAGAACGTGGACTCCAACGTCAAAGG
[49 nt withheld, positions 2524-2572]
T
[91 nt withheld, positions 2574-2664]
G
[97 nt withheld, positions 2666-2762]
